>Addgene plasmid #48116 | pRBBm69 | depositor full sequence | sequence record 69953 | pRBBm69 sequence 7166 bps
TTAAGCTGATTCCAGCCGTGAAGGAAAAGCAACTGGTTTAGACTCTTAATATTCAAAAAATGCATTATAC
GCTCTCTCTTTTTACAAAAGGGAGAGCGTATAATGCATTAAAAAAGATAAAAATGAGTAGGTAAAAAGAA
GGAATATTTTTTTCTGAAAACATACTTTAGACCTTTATTATTATCATCCTAATCTTTAGAAAGGAAAAAG
AATAGAACGTTTTCATGTCCGGCTAATAAAAAAAAGGTACTGATTTTTCAAGAGATTGATAAAAACAGAA
TGGTCGGAAAGTATAAAAAACGGAATAGCGTTTTCAATGCTGGAAAGATAAAGTGTTTAATCATGTAGAA
AGTATCAAACGCAACGTCTGGAAATCGTGGTTTGAAATGTAAAAAAGCCGTACATTTTTGTTGGAAAAAC
GGTTACATAAAAAAGGCTCTTACACGTAAACTTTGGTCCTAGTTACAGCTCAATGAAAAAGATAAAAATG
AGAAATAGCTACATTTGGCATGTTTGACTTTCGTCATTTATCCAAGTAATCTTTTGGTTGAACGGAACCG
GTTCTGTTTTCGGATTTTTGATAGCTAATTGAATTAATAAATTTATATTCTTTACTAACACAAAAGGAGA
AAACATATGAAAATGAAACGAGTTGCTAAGCATACAACTGCTGCTACATTGGCTGCAGCCCTACTAGTAG
GCGGGGGATATCAAACATTTGCTAAAGGAAACGACAGCAAAGACTTTAATAATAGCTACGGAATTTCGCA
TATTACTCGCGATAATATGGTGAAAATTCCACAGCAGCAAAACAGTGATCAGTTTAAAGTTCCTGCTTTT
GATGAATCAACTATTAAAAACATTGCTTCTGCTAAAGGAAAAAATGCATCAGGAAATACAATTGACTTAG
ATGTATGGGACAGCTGGCCATTACAAAATGCTGATGGAACAGTAGCGACTTATCATGGATATCAAATTGT
GTTTGCCCTAGCAGGTGATCCAAAAGATTCGAATGACACGTCTGTTTATCTTTTCTATAAAAAAGCTGGA
GACAAATCAATTGACAGCTGGAAAAACGCTGGAAGAGTGTTTAAAGACAGCGATAAATTCGTTCCGAATG
ACCCGCATCTTAAAAATCAAACACAAGAATGGTCTGGTTCTGGCACGTTAACAAAAGATGGTAAAGTTCG
TTTGTTCTACACGGATTATTCAGGTAAACAATACGGAAAACAAACGTTAACGACAGCTCAAGTGAACATG
TCTCAGCCAAACGATAATACGTTAAAAGTTGATGGAGTAGAAGATTACAAGTCAATTTTTGACGGTGACG
GAAAGATTTATCAAACGGTTCAGCAGTTTATTGATGAAGGCGGTTATGACACAGGGGATAACCATACGCT
AAGAGATCCTCACTACATAGAAGACAACGGACATAAGTACCTTGTTTTCGAAGCTAACACAGGAACAGAA
GATGGCTATCAAGGTGAAGACTCTCTATATAACAGAGCATACTACGGAGGAAACAATCCTTTCTTCCAAT
CTGAAAAGAAAAAGCTTCTTGAAGGATCTAATAAAGAAAAAGCTTCTTTAGCAAACGGGGCTTTGGGCAT
TATTGAGTTAAATGATGACTATACGCTCAAAAAAGTAATGAAGCCACTTATTACATCAAACACAGTTACA
GACGAAATTGAACGTGCAAACATTTTCAAAAAAGATGGAAAATGGTACTTGTTCACCGATTCTCGCGGAT
CTAAAATGACGATTGATGGAATCGGACAAGATGATGTGTATATGCTAGGCTATGTTTCAAATACGTTAAC
AGGAAAATATAAGCCTTTAAATGATACAGGATTAGTTCTTCATATGGATTTAGATCCTAATGATAAAACA
TTTACGTATTCTCACTTTGCTGTACCTCAAACAAAAGGCGATAATGTCGTTATTACAAGCTACATGACAA
ATAGAGGCTTTTATGAAGACAACCACTCTACATTTGCACCAAGCTTCTTAGTGAACATTGACGGTTCAAA
AACATCTGTTGTAAAAGATCGTGTTCTTGAGCAAGGTCAGTTAACAGTAGACGAAGACTGAGCGCTTTGC
AATAGCGGATCCGGTACCGGCCGCATGCCGGCGGCACCTCGCTAACGGATTCACCACTCCAAGAATTGGA
GCCAATCAATTCTTGCGGAGAACTGTGAATGCGCAAACCAACCCTTGGCAGAACATATCCATCGCGTCCG
CCATCTCCAGCAGCCGCACGCGGCGCATCTCGGGCCGCGTTGCTGGCGTTTTTCCATAGGCTCCGCCCCC
CTGACGAGCATCACAAAAATCGACGCTCAAGTCAGAGGTGGCGAAACCCGACAGGACTATAAAGATACCA
GGCGTTTCCCCCTGGAAGCTCCCTCGTGCGCTCTCCTGTTCCGACCCTGCCGCTTACCGGATACCTGTCC
GCCTTTCTCCCTTCGGGAAGCGTGGCGCTTTCTCATAGCTCACGCTGTAGGTATCTCAGTTCGGTGTAGG
TCGTTCGCTCCAAGCTGGGCTGTGTGCACGAACCCCCCGTTCAGCCCGACCGCTGCGCCTTATCCGGTAA
CTATCGTCTTGAGTCCAACCCGGTAAGACACGACTTATCGCCACTGGCAGCAGCCACTGGTAACAGGATT
AGCAGAGCGAGGTATGTAGGCGGTGCTACAGAGTTCTTGAAGTGGTGGCCTAACTACGGCTACACTAGAA
GGACAGTATTTGGTATCTGCGCTCTGCTGAAGCCAGTTACCTTCGGAAAAAGAGTTGGTAGCTCTTGATC
CGGCAAACAAACCACCGCTGGTAGCGGTGGTTTTTTTGTTTGCAAGCAGCAGATTACGCGCAGAAAAAAA
GGATCTCAAGAAGATCCTTTGATCTTTTCTACGGGGTCTGACGCTCAGTGGAACGAAAACTCACGTTAAG
GGATTTTGGTCATGAGATTATCAAAAAGGATCTTCACCTAGATCCTTTTAAATTAAAAATGAAGTTTTAA
ATCAATCTAAAGTATATATGAGTAAACTTGGTCTGACAGTTACCAATGCTTAATCAGTGAGGCACCTATC
TCAGCGATCTGTCTATTTCGTTCATCCATAGTTGCCTGACTCCCCGTCGTGTAGATAACTACGATACGGG
AGGGCTTACCATCTGGCCCCAGTGCTGCAATGATACCGCGAGACCCACGCTCACCGGCTCCAGATTTATC
AGCAATAAACCAGCCAGCCGGAAGGGCCGAGCGCAGAAGTGGTCCTGCAACTTTATCCGCCTCCATCCAG
TCTATTAATTGTTGCCGGGAAGCTAGAGTAAGTAGTTCGCCAGTTAATAGTTTGCGCAACGTTGTTGCCA
TTGCTGCAGGCATCGTGGTGTCACGCTCGTCGTTTGGTATGGCTTCATTCAGCTCCGGTTCCCAACGATC
AAGGCGAGTTACATGATCCCCCATGTTGTGCAAAAAAGCGGTTAGCTCCTTCGGTCCTCCGATCGTTGTC
AGAAGTAAGTTGGCCGCAGTGTTATCACTCATGGTTATGGCAGCACTGCATAATTCTCTTACTGTCATGC
CATCCGTAAGATGCTTTTCTGTGACTGGTGAGTACTCAACCAAGTCATTCTGAGAATAGTGTATGCGGCG
ACCGAGTTGCTCTTGCCCGGCGTCAACACGGGATAATACCGCGCCACATAGCAGAACTTTAAAAGTGCTC
ATCATTGGAAAACGTTCTTCGGGGCGAAAACTCTCAAGGATCTTACCGCTGTTGAGATCCAGTTCGATGT
AACCCACTCGTGCACCCAACTGATCTTCAGCATCTTTTACTTTCACCAGCGTTTCTGGGTGAGCAAAAAC
AGGAAGGCAAAATGCCGCAAAAAAGGGAATAAGGGCGACACGGAAATGTTGAATACTCATACTCTTCCTT
TTTCAATATTATTGAAGCATTTATCAGGGTTATTGTCTCATGAGCGGATACATATTTGAATGTATTTAGA
AAAATAAACAAATAGGGGTTCCGCGCACATTTCCCCGAAAAGTGCCACCTGACGTCTAAGAAACCATTAT
TATCATGACATTAACCTATAAAAATAGGCGTATCACGAGGCCCTTTCGTCTTCAAGAATTCCTGTTATAA
AAAAAGGATCAATTTTGAACTCTCTCCCAAAGTTGATCCCTTAACGATTTAGAAATCCCTTTGAGAATGT
TTATATACATTCAAGGTAACCAGCCAACTAATGACAATGATTCCTGAAAAAAGTAATAACAAATTACTAT
ACAGATAAGTTGACTGATCAACTTCCATAGGTAACAACCTTTGATCAAGTAAGGGTATGGATAATAAACC
ACCTACAATTGCAATACCTGTTCCCTCTGATAAAAAGCTGGTAAAGTTAAGCAAACTCATTCCAGCACCA
GCTTCCTGCTGTTTCAAGCTACTTGAAACAATTGTTGATATAACTGTTTTGGTGAACGAAAGCCCACCTA
AAACAAATACGATTATAATTGTCATGAACCATGATGTTGTTTCTAAAAGAAAGGAAGCAGTTAAAAAGCT
AACAGAAAGAAATGTAACTCCGATGTTTAACACGTATAAAGGACCTCTTCTATCAACAAGTATCCCACCA
ATGTAGCCGAAAATAATGACACTCATTGTTCCAGGGAAAATAATTACACTTCCGATTTCGGCAGTACTTA
GCTGGTGAACATCTTTCATCATATAAGGAACCATAGAGACAAACCCTGCTACTGTTCCAAATATAATTCC
CCCACAAAGAACTCCAATCATAAAAGGTATATTTTTCCCTAATCCGGGATCAACAAAAGGATCTGTTACT
TTCCTGATATGTTTTACAAATATCAGGAATGACAGCACGCTAACGATAAGAAAAGAAATGCTATATGATG
TTGTAAACAACATAAAAAATACAATGCCTACAGACATTAGTATAATTCCTTTGATATCAAAATGACCTTT
TATCCTTACTTCTTTCTTTAATAATTTCATAAGAAACGGAACAGTGATAATTGTTATCATAGGAATGAGT
AGAAGATAGGACCAATGAATATAATGGGCTATCATTCCACCAATCGCTGGACCGACTCCTTCTCCCATGG
CTACTATCGATCCAATAAGACCAAATGCTTTACCCCTATTTTCCTTTGGAATATAGCGCGCAACTACAAC
CATTACGAGTGCTGGAAATGCAGCTGCACCAGCCCCTTGAATAAAACGAGCCATAATAAGTAAGGAAAAG
AAAGAATGGCCAACAAACCCAATTACCGACCCGAAACAATTTATTATAATTCCAAATAGGAGTAACCTTT
TGATGCCTAATTGATCAGATAGCTTTCCATATACAGCTGTTCCAATGGAAAAGGTTAACATAAAGGCTGT
GTTCACCCAGTTTGTACTCGCAGGTGGTTTATTAAAATCATTTGCAATATCAGGTAATGAGACGTTCAAA
ACCATTTCATTTAATACGCTAAAAAAAGATAAAATGCAAAGCCAAATTAAAATTTGGTTGTGTCGTAAAT
TCGATTGTGAATAGGATGTATTCACATTTCACCCTCCAATAATGAGGGCAGACGTAGTTTATAGGGTTAA
TGATACGCTTCCCTCTTTTAATTGAACCCTGTTACATTCATTACACTTCATAATTAATTCCTCCTAAACT
TGATTAAAACATTTTACCACATATAAACTAAGTTTTAAATTCAGTATTTCATCACTTATACAACAATATG
GCCCGTTTGTTGAACTACTCTTTAATAAAATAATTTTTCCGTTCCCAATTCCACATTGCAATAATAGAAA
ATCCATCTTCATCGGCTTTTTCGTCATCATCTGTATGAATCAAATCGCCTTCTTCTGTGTCATCAAGGTT
TAATTTTTTATGTATTTCTTTTAACAAACCACCATAGGAGATTAACCTTTTACGGTGTAAACCTTCCTCC
AAATCAGACAAACGTTTCAAATTCTTTTCTTCATCATCGGTCATAAAATCCGTATCCTTTACAGGATATT
TTGCAGTTTCGTCAATTGCCGATTGTATATCCGATTTATATTTATTTTTCGGTCGAATCATTTGAACTTT
TACATTTGGATCATAGTCTAATTTCATTGCCTTTTTCCAAAATTGAATCCATTGTTTTTGATTCACGTAG
TTTTCTGTATTCTTAAAATAAGTTGGTTCCACACATACCAATACATGCATGTGCTGATTATAAGAATTAT
CTTTATTATTTATTGTCACTTCCGTTGCACGCATAAAACCAACAAGATTTTTATTAATTTTTTTATATTG
CATCATTCGGCGAAATCCTTGAGCCATATCTGACAAACTCTTATTTAATTCTTCGCCATCATAAACATTT
TTAACTGTTAATGTGAGAAACAACCAACGAACTGTTGGCTTTTGTTTAATAACTTCAGCAACAACCTTTT
GTGACTGAATGCCATGTTTCATTGCTCTCCTCCAGTTGCACATTGGACAAAGCCTGGATTTACAAAACCA
CACTCGATACAACTTTCTTTCGCCTGTTTCACGATTTTGTTTATACTCTAATATTTCAGCACAATCTTTT
ACTCTTTCAGCCTTTTTAAATTCAAGAATATGCAGAAGTTCAAAGTAATCAACATTAGCGATTTTCTTTT
CTCTCCATGGTCTCACTTTTCCACTTTTTGTCTTGTCCACTAAAACCCTTGATTTTTCATCTGAATAAAT
GCTACTATTAGGACACATAATATTAAAAGAAACCCCCATCTATTTAGTTATTTGTTTGGTCACTTATAAC
TTTAACAGATGGGGTTTTTCTGTGCAACCAATTTTAAGGGTTTTCAATACTTTAAAACACATACATACCA
ACACTTCAACGCACCTTTCAGCAACTAAAATAAAAATGACGTTATTTCTATATGTATCAAGATAAGAAAG
AACAAGTTCAAAACCATCAAAAAAAGACACCTTTTCAGGTGCTTTTTTTATTTTATAAACTCATTCCCTG
ATCTCGACTTCGTTCTTTTTTTACCTCTCGGTTATGAGTTAGTTCAAATTCGTTCTTTTTAGGTTCTAAA
TCGTGTTTTTCTTGGAATTGTGCTGTTTTATCCTTTACCTTGTCTACAAACCCCTTAAAAACGTTTTTAA
AGGCTTTTAAGCCGTCTGTACGTTCC
Features (pLannotate 1.2.2; 9 found; start..end, strand, type, name):
    135..151     -  CDS            Sce VMA intein 3' region (fragment): modified 3' region of the intein from the yeast Vma1 subunit of the vacuolar ATPase (Chong et al., 1998); Saccharomyces cerevisiae VMA1; C-terminal cleavage of this intein can be induced by thiols.
    637..2082    +  CDS            sacB: SACB_BACSU - Experimental evidence at protein level: Swiss-Prot protein existence level 1. From Bacillus subtilis (strain 168).
   2291..2879    -  rep_origin     ori: high-copy-number ColE1/pMB1/pBR322/pUC origin of replication
   3050..3910    -  CDS            AmpR: β-lactamase; bla; confers resistance to ampicillin, carbenicillin, and related antibiotics
   3911..4015    -  promoter       AmpR promoter: bla
   4179..5555    -  CDS            TcR: tetracycline efflux protein; Bacillus subtilis tetL; confers resistance to tetracycline
   5592..5651    -  CDS            tetL: LPTR_BACCE - Protein predicted: Swiss-Prot protein existence level 4. From Bacillus cereus.
   5755..6759    -  CDS            repB: RepB replication protein; repB; from Enterococcus faecalis plasmid pAMα1 AAN03827.1 22652809.0
   6986..5       -  CDS            pre (fragment) (across the origin): PRE2_STAAM - Also known as mob. Protein inferred from homology: Swiss-Prot protein existence level 3. The interaction of the RSA site and the PRE protein may not only serves a function in plasmid maintenance, but may also contributes to the distribution of small antibiotic resistance plasmids among Gram- positive bacteria. From Staphylococcus aureus (strain Mu50 / ATCC 700699).
