[The description below was written by a language model from this plasmid's Addgene catalogue record and pLannotate feature annotations shown in this document.]
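Description:
pRBBm69 is a 7,166 bp Escherichia coli/Bacillus megaterium shuttle vector built on the pMM1520 backbone and catalogued for bacterial expression and synthetic biology work. It carries two separate maintenance systems. For E. coli there is a high-copy ColE1/pUC-type origin together with a β-lactamase gene under its own bla promoter, giving ampicillin selection. For the Gram-positive host there is a repB replication protein gene, annotated by similarity to that of Enterococcus faecalis plasmid pAMα1, alongside a tetL-type tetracycline efflux gene preceded by its short leader peptide reading frame, so that B. megaterium transformants are selected with tetracycline. A fragment of a pre/mob gene spanning the sequence origin appears to be a remnant of the Gram-positive parental replicon.

The insert is recorded as the sacB promoter followed by sacB. The feature table identifies a full-length sacB coding sequence by homology to the Bacillus subtilis levansucrase, a secreted enzyme whose expression is naturally induced by sucrose. The promoter itself is not annotated, but presumably lies in the unannotated region upstream of the gene. The record does not state the source organism of the cloned fragment, although the associated publication concerns a sucrose-inducible promoter system for intracellular and extracellular protein production in B. megaterium. The plasmid therefore fits as a component of that system, providing sucrose-responsive expression of sacB and a basis for characterising or exploiting the promoter. A very short match to the yeast VMA intein 3' region is also listed. At only seventeen bases it is most likely leftover cloning-site sequence or a spurious hit rather than a functional intein.
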