Addgene plasmid #48116: pRBBm69
Purpose: Shuttle vector E. coli/B.meg.
Depositing lab: Dieter Jahn. Depositing organization: Technische Universitaet Braunschweig. Publication: A sucrose-inducible promoter system for the intra- and extracellular protein production in Bacillus megaterium. Biedendieck R, Gamer M, Jaensch L, Meyer S, Rohde M, Deckwer WD, Jahn D. J Biotechnol. 2007 Dec 1;132(4):426-30. Epub 2007 Jul 10. 10.1016/j.jbiotec.2007.07.494 PubMed 17692983.
Backbone
  Vector backbone: pMM1520
  Backbone manufacturer: Malten et al., 2005
  Vector type: Bacterial Expression, Synthetic Biology
Growth in bacteria
  Bacterial resistance: Ampicillin, 100 μg/mL
  Growth temperature: 37°C
  Growth strain: DH10B
  Growth instructions: For Bacillus megaterium: Tetracycline and 37 °C
  Copy number: Unknown
Gene/Insert
  Gene/Insert name: promoter sacB - sacB
Terms and licenses: Academic/Nonprofit Terms; Industry Terms: Not Available to Industry
How to cite: pRBBm69 was a gift from Dieter Jahn (Addgene plasmid # 48116 ; http://n2t.net/addgene:48116 ; RRID:Addgene_48116)
