>Addgene plasmid #48116 | pRBBm69 | addgene partial sequence | sequence record 72389 | Amp-F 5'-AAGCCCTCCCGTATCGTAGT-3'
TATGGATGAACGAAATAGACAGATCGCTGAGATAGGTGCCTCACTGATTAAGCATTGGTAACTGTCAGAC
CAAGTTTACTCATATATACTTTAGATTGATTTAAAACTTCATTTTTAATTTAAAAGGATCTAGGTGAAGA
TCCTTTTTGATAATCTCATGACCAAAATCCCTTAACGTGAGTTTTCGTTCCACTGAGCGTCAGACCCCGT
AGAAAAGATCAAAGGATCTTCTTGAGATCCTTTTTTTCTGCGCGTAATCTGCTGCTTGCAAACAAAAAAA
CCACCGCTACCAGCGGTGGTTTGTTTGCCGGATCAAGAGCTACCAACTCTTTTTCCGAAGGTAACTGGCT
TCAGCAGAGCGCAGATACCAAATACTGTCCTTCTAGTGTAGCCGTAGTTAGGCCACCACTTCAAGAACTC
TGTAGCACCGCCTACATACCTCGCTCTGCTAATCCTGTTACCAGTGGCTGCTGCCAGTGGCGATAAGTCG
TGTCTTACCGGGTTGGACTCAAGACGATAGTTACCGGATAAGGCGCAGCGGTCGGGCTGAACGGGGGGTT
CGTGCACACAGCCCAGCTTGGAGCGAACGACCTACACCGAACTGAGATACCTACAGCGTGAGCTATGAGA
AAGCGCCACGCTTCCCGAAGGGAGAAAGGCGGACAGGTATCCGGTAAGCGGCAGGGTCGGAACAGGAGAG
CGCACGAGGGAGCTTCCAGGGGGAAACGCCTGGTATCTTTATAGTCCTGTCGGGTTTCGCCACCTCTGAC
TTGAGCGTCGATTTTTGTGATGCTCGTCAGGGGGGCGGAGCCTATGGAAAAACGCCAGCAACGCGGCCCG
AGATGCGCCGCGTGCGGCTGCTGGAGATGGCGGACGCGATGGATATGTTCTGCCAAGGGT
