>Addgene plasmid #48116 | pRBBm69 | addgene partial sequence | sequence record 72856 | pBR322ori-F 5'-GGGAAACGCCTGGTATCTTT-3'
GACTTGAGCGTCGATTTTTGTGATGCTCGTCAGGGGGGCGGAGCCTATGGAAAAACGCCAGCAACGCGGC
CCGAGATGCGCCGCGTGCGGCTGCTGGAGATGGCGGACGCGATGGATATGTTCTGCCAAGGGTTGGTTTG
CGCATTCACAGTTCTCCGCAAGAATTGATTGGCTCCAATTCTTGGAGTGGTGAATCCGTTAGCGAGGTGC
CGCCGGCATGCGGCCGGTACCGGATCCGCTATTGCAAAGCGCTCAGTCTTCGTCTACTGTTAACTGACCT
TGCTCAAGAACACGATCTTTTACAACAGATGTTTTTGAACCGTCAATGTTCACTAAGAAGCTTGGTGCAA
ATGTAGAGTGGTTGTCTTCATAAAAGCCTCTATTTGTCATGTAGCTTGTAATAACGACATTATCGCCTTT
TGTTTGAGGTACAGCAAAGTGAGAATACGTAAATGTTTTATCATTAGGATCTAAATCCATATGAAGAACT
AATCCTGTATCATTTAAAGGCTTATATTTTCCTGTTAACGTATTTGAAACATAGCCTAGCATATACACAT
CATCTTGTCCGATTCCATCAATCGTCATTTTAGATCCGCGAGAATCGGTGAACAAGTACCATTTTCCATC
TTTTTTGAAAATGTTTGCACGTTCAATTTCGTCTGTAACTGTGTTTGATGTAATAAGTGGCTTCATTACT
TTTTTGAGCGTATAGTCATCATTTAACTCAATAATGCCCAAAGCCCCGTTTGCTAAAGAAGCTTTTTCTT
TATTAGATCCTTCAAGAAGCTTTTTCTTTTCAGATTGGAAGAAAGGATTGTTTCCTCCGTAGTATGCTCT
GTTATATAGAGAGTCTTCACCTTGATAGCCATCTTCTGTTCCTGTGTTAGCTTCGAAAACAAGGTACTTA
TGTCCGTTGTCTTCTATGTAGTGAGGATCTCTTAGCGTATGGTTATCCCCTGTGTCATA
